Addgene plasmid #173131: pDONR221-kcnj4
Purpose: This gene was cloned into the gateway middle entry vector. It can be used for generating antisense riboprobe or gene expression using a gateway system.
Depositing lab: GuangJun Zhang. Depositing organization: Purdue University. Publication: Evolution of inwardly rectifying potassium channels and their gene expression in zebrafish embryos. Silic MR, Murata SH, Park SJ, Zhang G. Dev Dyn. 2021 Sep 23. doi: 10.1002/dvdy.425. PubMed 34558132.
Backbone
  Vector backbone: pDONR221
  Backbone manufacturer: Invitrogen
  Backbone size w/o insert (bp): 2550
  Total vector size (bp): 4047
  Vector type: PCR cloning vector
Growth in bacteria
  Bacterial resistance: Kanamycin, 50 μg/mL
  Growth temperature: 37°C
  Growth strain: DH5alpha
  Copy number: High Copy
Gene/Insert
  Gene/Insert name: kcnj4 (alt name: CABZ01079818.1)
  Species: D. rerio (zebrafish)
  Insert size (bp): 1493
  Entrez Gene: kcnj4 (a.k.a. Kir2)
  Promoter: No promoter at 5 end; T7 promoter at 3 end.
  Cloning method: Gateway Cloning
  Sequencing primers: 5′ M13F; 3′ M13R
Terms and licenses: Academic/Nonprofit Terms; Industry Terms: Not Available to Industry
Depositor comments: This gene was cloned from a pool of mixed zebrafish embryos (1-3dpf) using RT-PCR.
How to cite: pDONR221-kcnj4 was a gift from GuangJun Zhang (Addgene plasmid # 173131 ; http://n2t.net/addgene:173131 ; RRID:Addgene_173131)
