[The description below was written by a language model from this plasmid's Addgene catalogue record and pLannotate feature annotations shown in this document.]
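Description:
pDONR221-kcnj4 is a Gateway entry clone built on the Invitrogen pDONR221 backbone, carrying the zebrafish (Danio rerio) kcnj4 gene, which encodes an inwardly rectifying potassium channel of the Kir2 family. The plasmid is about 4.0 kb in total and is propagated in E. coli as a high-copy plasmid through a ColE1/pUC-type origin, with selection by a kanamycin resistance gene (aminoglycoside phosphotransferase). According to the depositor, the roughly 1.5 kb insert was amplified by RT-PCR from pooled zebrafish embryos at 1–3 days post-fertilisation and introduced by Gateway cloning.

In the annotated sequence the insert sits between attL1 and attL2, the recombination sites that allow an LR reaction to move the gene into attR-containing destination vectors; the record describes it as a middle entry clone. The automated annotation labels the open reading frame as human KCNJ12, which reflects homology to a closely related Kir2 channel rather than the actual source, since the catalogue identifies it as zebrafish kcnj4. There is no promoter upstream of the gene; rrnB T1 and T2 terminators lie upstream of attL1 and insulate the cassette from read-through transcription. A T7 promoter lies just beyond attL2 on the opposite strand, pointing back into the insert, so in vitro transcription with T7 RNA polymerase yields antisense RNA. Small lacI and lacZα fragments are backbone remnants. The stated uses are the production of antisense riboprobes, as for in situ hybridisation studies of embryonic gene expression, and transfer into Gateway expression vectors to express the channel.
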