Features (pLannotate 1.2.2; 10 found; start..end, strand, type, name):
    121..213     +  CDS            lacI (fragment): lac repressor; lacI; The lac repressor binds to the lac operator to inhibit transcription in E. coli. This inhibition can be relieved by adding lactose or isopropyl-β-D-thiogalactopyranoside (IPTG).
    268..295     -  terminator     rrnB T2 terminator: transcription terminator T2 from the E. coli rrnB gene
    427..470     +  terminator     rrnB T1 terminator: Escherichia coli rrnB; transcription terminator T1 from the E. coli rrnB gene
    517..553     -  CDS            lacZα (fragment): LacZα fragment of β-galactosidase; lacZ fragment
    569..668     +  protein_bind   attL1: mutant version of attL; recombination site for the Gateway® LR reaction LR Clonase™
    686..1999    +  CDS            KCNJ12: KCJ12_HUMAN - Also known as IRK2, KCNJN1. Experimental evidence at protein level: Swiss-Prot protein existence level 1. Inward rectifying potassium channel that is activated by phosphatidylinositol 4,5-bisphosphate and that probably participates in controlling the resting membrane potential in electrically excitable cells. Probably participates in establishing action potential waveform and excitability of neuronal and muscle tissues. Inward rectifier potassium channels are characterized by a greater tendency to allow potassium to flow into the cell rather than out of it. Their voltage dependen
   2172..2271    -  protein_bind   attL2: mutant version of attL; recombination site for the Gateway® LR reaction LR Clonase™
   2289..2307    -  promoter       T7 promoter: promoter for bacteriophage T7 RNA polymerase
   2441..3250    +  CDS            KanR: aminoglycoside phosphotransferase; aph(3')-Ia; confers resistance to kanamycin in bacteria or G418 (Geneticin®) in eukaryotes
   3397..3985    +  rep_origin     ori: high-copy-number ColE1/pMB1/pBR322/pUC origin of replication
>Addgene plasmid #173131 | pDONR221-kcnj4 | addgene full sequence | sequence record 343128 | Addgene NGS Result
CTTTCCTGCGTTATCCCCTGATTCTGTGGATAACCGTATTACCGCCTTTGAGTGAGCTGATACCGCTCGC
CGCAGCCGAACGACCGAGCGCAGCGAGTCAGTGAGCGAGGAAGCGGAAGAGCGCCCAATACGCAAACCGC
CTCTCCCCGCGCGTTGGCCGATTCATTAATGCAGCTGGCACGACAGGTTTCCCGACTGGAAAGCGGGCAG
TGAGCGCAACGCAATTAATACGCGTACCGCTAGCCAGGAAGAGTTTGTAGAAACGCAAAAAGGCCATCCG
TCAGGATGGCCTTCTGCTTAGTTTGATGCCTGGCAGTTTATGGCGGGCGTCCTGCCCGCCACCCTCCGGG
CCGTTGCTTCACAACGTTCAAATCCGCTCCCGGCGGATTTGTCCTACTCAGGAGAGCGTTCACCGACAAA
CAACAGATAAAACGAAAGGCCCAGTCTTCCGACTGAGCCTTTCGTTTTATTTGATGCCTGGCAGTTCCCT
ACTCTCGCGTTAACGCTAGCATGGATGTTTTCCCAGTCACGACGTTGTAAAACGACGGCCAGTCTTAAGC
TCGGGCCCCAAATAATGATTTTATTTTGACTGATAGTGACCTGTTCGTTGCAACAAATTGATGAGCAATG
CTTTTTTATAATGCCAACTTTGTACAAAAAAGCAGGCTTCACCATGGGGACCAACCGAGCCAACAGGTAC
AGCATCGTGTCTCCAGATGAGGAGCGGCTGAAGATCGCCACCCTCGGCCTCCACAACGGCCACGGTTCCG
CCCGCCTACACTCGCCGGTCTCCCCCCGCCTGCTGTCTCCGAGCCCCGGGGCCTCTAGCACTGCAGTCAC
CGGCTCCGGCTTCAATGGGAAGATCTCCACGTCCGGCCGGAGCCAGCTCCGCAGCCGCTTCGTCAAGAAG
AACGGCCAGTGCAACGTGGTGTTCGCCAACATGGAGGACAAGCCGCGGCGCTACCTGGCAGACTTGTTCA
CCACCTGCGTGGACATCCGCTGGCGCTACCTGATGCTGGTCTTCTGCTCCACGTTCCTGCTGTCCTGGCT
CCTGTTCGGCGTCATCTTCTACAGCGTCTCTCTGCTTCACGGAGACTTCCAGAAAGAGCACGGAAAGCTC
TGGAAACCGTGTTTGCTTCATGTTGAAGGGTTCGTCGGGGCGTTTCTGTTCTCCATCGAGACTCAGACTA
CGATTGGCTACGGCTGGCGCTGCGTGACTGAGGAGTGTCCTGTAGCGATAGTGACCGTAGTGGTGCAATC
GATCGTCGGATGCATTATTGACTCCTTCATGATTGGAACCATCATGGCTAAAATGGCACGTCCAAAGAAG
AGGAACCAAACCTTGATGTTTTCCCAAAATGCCGTGATCGCGTTACGCGATGGGAAGCTGTGTTTGATGT
GGCGCGTGGGGAACCTCCGGCGGAGCCACATTGTAGAGGCACATGTGCGAGCGCAGCTCATCCGGCCGTA
CGTAACAGCAGAGGGTGAGTTCATCCCTCTGGAGCAGACGGATCTGAACGTAGGCTACGATGACGGGACG
GACCGCCTGTTCCTGGTGTCCCCACTTGTGATCGTGCACGAGATTGATGAGGACTCTCCCCTGTGGGGAA
TGAGCCGAGCAGAACTAGAGTCAGATGATTTCGAGATCGTGGTGATCCTGGAGGGAATGGTGGAGGCGAC
AGCTATGACCACACAGGCACGCAGCTCCTACCTGTCCCGCGAGATCCTGTGGGGGCATCGCTTCGAGCCT
GTGATCTTCGAGGACCACGACCGCTATCAGGTCGACTACGCACATTTTCATAAAACCTACGAGGTTCCCT
CGACACCCGGCTGCAGCGCTAAAGAGCTCCACGAGCTGACCCGCCGGCGGTCCTCGAACTCGTCTCGCTC
TGGGACGCCGCAGACGCTGATGCCGCCGCACTCGCCCAGCGCCTTCTGCTACGAGAATGAAGTGGCTCTG
TGCTGCGGGGAGGAGGACGAGGAGCCGCCGGAGGACCAAATGAACACCATTCCCTCAGACTTCCAGAAAA
TGCTCCAGGACTCGGCCGCCGTGAGCTCCGGCAGTAACATGCTCTGCATGTTAGACATGGACAATCAGAT
CGAGTTCGACATCCTCCACTCCACCATACCACTCGACCCCATGACATATAAGAGCGAATCCGAGATATGA
GACCCAGCTTTCTTGTACAAAGTTGGCATTATAAGAAAGCATTGCTTATCAATTTGTTGCAACGAACAGG
TCACTATCAGTCAAAATAAAATCATTATTTGCCATCCAGCTGATATCCCCTATAGTGAGTCGTATTACAT
GGTCATAGCTGTTTCCTGGCAGCTCTGGCCCGTGTCTCAAAATCTCTGATGTTACATTGCACAAGATAAA
AATATATCATCATGAACAATAAAACTGTCTGCTTACATAAACAGTAATACAAGGGGTGTTATGAGCCATA
TTCAACGGGAAACGTCGAGGCCGCGATTAAATTCCAACATGGATGCTGATTTATATGGGTATAAATGGGC
TCGCGATAATGTCGGGCAATCAGGTGCGACAATCTATCGCTTGTATGGGAAGCCCGATGCGCCAGAGTTG
TTTCTGAAACATGGCAAAGGTAGCGTTGCCAATGATGTTACAGATGAGATGGTCAGACTAAACTGGCTGA
CGGAATTTATGCCTCTTCCGACCATCAAGCATTTTATCCGTACTCCTGATGATGCATGGTTACTCACCAC
TGCGATCCCCGGAAAAACAGCATTCCAGGTATTAGAAGAATATCCTGATTCAGGTGAAAATATTGTTGAT
GCGCTGGCAGTGTTCCTGCGCCGGTTGCATTCGATTCCTGTTTGTAATTGTCCTTTTAACAGCGATCGCG
TATTTCGTCTCGCTCAGGCGCAATCACGAATGAATAACGGTTTGGTTGATGCGAGTGATTTTGATGACGA
GCGTAATGGCTGGCCTGTTGAACAAGTCTGGAAAGAAATGCATAAACTTTTGCCATTCTCACCGGATTCA
GTCGTCACTCATGGTGATTTCTCACTTGATAACCTTATTTTTGACGAGGGGAAATTAATAGGTTGTATTG
ATGTTGGACGAGTCGGAATCGCAGACCGATACCAGGATCTTGCCATCCTATGGAACTGCCTCGGTGAGTT
TTCTCCTTCATTACAGAAACGGCTTTTTCAAAAATATGGTATTGATAATCCTGATATGAATAAATTGCAG
TTTCATTTGATGCTCGATGAGTTTTTCTAATCAGAATTGGTTAATTGGTTGTAACACTGGCAGAGCATTA
CGCTGACTTGACGGGACGGCGCAAGCTCATGACCAAAATCCCTTAACGTGAGTTACGCGTCGTTCCACTG
AGCGTCAGACCCCGTAGAAAAGATCAAAGGATCTTCTTGAGATCCTTTTTTTCTGCGCGTAATCTGCTGC
TTGCAAACAAAAAAACCACCGCTACCAGCGGTGGTTTGTTTGCCGGATCAAGAGCTACCAACTCTTTTTC
CGAAGGTAACTGGCTTCAGCAGAGCGCAGATACCAAATACTGTTCTTCTAGTGTAGCCGTAGTTAGGCCA
CCACTTCAAGAACTCTGTAGCACCGCCTACATACCTCGCTCTGCTAATCCTGTTACCAGTGGCTGCTGCC
AGTGGCGATAAGTCGTGTCTTACCGGGTTGGACTCAAGACGATAGTTACCGGATAAGGCGCAGCGGTCGG
GCTGAACGGGGGGTTCGTGCACACAGCCCAGCTTGGAGCGAACGACCTACACCGAACTGAGATACCTACA
GCGTGAGCTATGAGAAAGCGCCACGCTTCCCGAAGGGAGAAAGGCGGACAGGTATCCGGTAAGCGGCAGG
GTCGGAACAGGAGAGCGCACGAGGGAGCTTCCAGGGGGAAACGCCTGGTATCTTTATAGTCCTGTCGGGT
TTCGCCACCTCTGACTTGAGCGTCGATTTTTGTGATGCTCGTCAGGGGGGCGGAGCCTATGGAAAAACGC
CAGCAACGCGGCCTTTTTACGGTTCCTGGCCTTTTGCTGGCCTTTTGCTCACATGTT
